>Addgene plasmid #71692 | pJK708 | depositor full sequence | sequence record 129670 | pJK708 sequence 4898 bps
TGGCGAATGGG
[124 nt withheld, positions 12-135]
C
[91 nt withheld, positions 137-227]
A
[49 nt withheld, positions 229-277]
CCTTTGACGTTGGAGTCCACGTTCTTT
[37 nt withheld, positions 305-341]
ACCCTATCTCGGTCTATTCTTTTGATTTATAAGGGATTTTGCCGATTTCGGCCTATTGGTTAAAAAATGA
GCTGATTTAACAAAAATTTAACGCGAATTTTAACAAAATATTAACGTTTACAATTTCAGGTGGCACTTTT
CGGGGAAATGTGCGCGGAACCCCTATTTGTTTATTTTTCTAAATACATTCAAATATGTATCCGCTCATGA
GACAATAACCCTGATAAATGCTTCAATAATATTGAAAAAGGAAGAGTATGAGTATTCAACATTTCCGTGT
CGCCCTTATTCCCTTTTTTGCGGCATTTTGCCTTCCTGTTTTTGCTCACCCAGAAACGCTGGTGAAAGTA
AAAGATGCTGAAGATCAGTTGGGTGCACGAGTGGGTTACATCGAACTGGATCTCAACAGCGGTAAGATCC
TTGAGAGTTTTCGCCCCGAAGAACGTTTTCCAATGATGAGCACTTTTAAAGTTCTGCTATGTGGCGCGGT
ATTATCCCGTATTGACGCCGGGCAAGAGCAACTCGGTCGCCGCATACACTATTCTCAGAATGACTTGGTT
GAGTACTCACCAGTCACAGAAAAGCATCTTACGGATGGCATGACAGTAAGAGAATTATGCAGTGCTGCCA
TAACCATGAGTGATAACACTGCGGCCAACTTACTTCTGACAACGATCGGAGGACCGAAGGAGCTAACCGC
TTTTTTGCACAACATGGGGGATCATGTAACTCGCCTTGATCGTTGGGAACCGGAGCTGAATGAAGCCATA
CCAAACGACGAGCGTGACACCACGATGCCTGCAGCAATGGCAACAACGTTGCGCAAACTATTAACTGGCG
AACTACTTACTCTAGCTTCCCGGCAACAATTAATAGACTGGATGGAGGCGGATAAAGTTGCAGGACCACT
TCTGCGCTCGGCCCTTCCGGCTGGCTGGTTTATTGCTGATAAATCTGGAGCCGGTGAGCGTGGGTCTCGC
GGTATCATTGCAGCACTGGGGCCAGATGGTAAGCCCTCCCGTATCGTAGTTATCTACACGACGGGGAGTC
AGGCAACTATGGATGAACGAAATAGACAGATCGCTGAGATAGGTGCCTCACTGATTAAGCATTGGTAACT
GTCAGACCAAGTTTACTCATATATACTTTAGATTGATTTAAAACTTCATTTTTAATTTAAAAGGATCTAG
GTGAAGATCCTTTTTGATAATCTCATGACCAAAATCCCTTAACGTGAGTTTTCGTTCCACTGAGCGTCAG
ACCCCGTAGAAAAGATCAAAGGATCTTCTTGAGATCCTTTTTTTCTGCGCGTAATCTGCTGCTTGCAAAC
AAAAAAACCACCGCTACCAGCGGTGGTTTGTTTGCCGGATCAAGAGCTACCAACTCTTTTTCCGAAGGTA
ACTGGCTTCAGCAGAGCGCAGATACCAAATACTGTCCTTCTAGTGTAGCCGTAGTTAGGCCACCACTTCA
AGAACTCTGTAGCACCGCCTACATACCTCGCTCTGCTAATCCTGTTACCAGTGGCTGCTGCCAGTGGCGA
TAAGTCGTGTCTTACCGGGTTGGACTCAAGACGATAGTTACCGGATAAGGCGCAGCGGTCGGGCTGAACG
GGGGGTTCGTGCACACAGCCCAGCTTGGAGCGAACGACCTACACCGAACTGAGATACCTACAGCGTGAGC
TATGAGAAAGCGCCACGCTTCCCGAAGGGAGAAAGGCGGACAGGTATCCGGTAAGCGGCAGGGTCGGAAC
AGGAGAGCGCACGAGGGAGCTTCCAGGGGGAAACGCCTGGTATCTTTATAGTCCTGTCGGGTTTCGCCAC
CTCTGACTTGAGCGTCGATTTTTGTGATGCTCGTCAGGGGGGCGGAGCCTATGGAAAAACGCCAGCAACG
CGGCCTTTTTACGGTTCCTGGCCTTTTGCTGGCCTTTTGCTCACATGTTCTTTCCTGCGTTATCCCCTGA
TTCTGTGGATAACCGTATTACCGCCTTTGAGTGAGCTGATACCGCTCGCCGCAGCCGAACGACCGAGCGC
AGCGAGTCAGTGAGCGAGGAAGCGGAAGAGCGCCTGATGCGGTATTTTCTCCTTACGCATCTGTGCGGTA
TTTCACACCGCATATATGGTGCACTCTCAGTACAATCTGCTCTGATGCCGCATAGTTAAGCCAGTATACA
CTCCGCTATCGCTACGTGACTGGGTCATGGCTGCGCCCCGACACCCGCCAACACCCGCTGACGCGCCCTG
ACGGGCTTGTCTGCTCCCGGCATCCGCTTACAGACAAGCTGTGACCGTCTCCGGGAGCTGCATGTGTCAG
AGGTTTTCACCGTCATCACCGAAACGCGCGAGGCAGCTGCGGTAAAGCTCATCAGCGTGGTCGTGAAGCG
ATTCACAGATGTCTGCCTGTTCATCCGCGTCCAGCTCGTTGAGTTTCTCCAGAAGCGTTAATGTCTGGCT
TCTGATAAAGCGGGCCATGTTAAGGGCGGTTTTTTCCTGTTTGGTCACTGATGCCTCCGTGTAAGGGGGA
TTTCTGTTCATGGGGGTAATGATACCGATGAAACGAGAGAGGATGCTCACGATACGGGTTACTGATGATG
AACATGCCCGGTTACTGGAACGTTGTGAGGGTAAACAACTGGCGGTATGGATGCGGCGGGACCAGAGAAA
AATCACTCAGGGTCAATGCCAGCGCTTCGTTAATACAGATGTAGGTGTTCCACAGGGTAGCCAGCAGCAT
CCTGCGATGCAGATCCGGAACATAATGGTGCAGGGCGCTGACTTCCGCGTTTCCAGACTTTACGAAACAC
GGAAACCGAAGACCATTCATGTTGTTGCTCAGGTCGCAGACGTTTTGCAGCAGCAGTCGCTTCACGTTCG
CTCGCGTATCGGTGATTCATTCTGCTAACCAGTAAGGCAACCCCGCCAGCCTAGCCGGGTCCTCAACGAC
AGGAGCACGATCATGCGCACCCGTGGCCAGGACCCAACGCTGCCCGAGATCTCGATCCCGCGAAATTAAT
ACGACTCACTATAGGGAGACCACAACGGTTTCCCTCTAGAAATAATTTTGTTTAACTTTAAGAAGGAGAT
ATACATATGAGCGCGTCGCAGAAAGAAGGTAAGCTATCTACCGCTACCATTTCGGTTGATGGAAAATCCG
CCGAAATGCCTGTGCTTTCAGGCACTCTGGGACCGGATGTTATCGACATCCGCAAACTTCCGGCGCAACT
GGGCGTTTTCACGTTCGACCCAGGTTACGGGGAAACAGCGGCCTGCAACAGCAAAATCACCTTTATTGAT
GGTGATAAAGGCGTTCTGCTGCACCGTGGTTACCCTATTGCGCAGCTGGCCGAAAATGCTTCCTACGAAG
AAGTTATTTATCTGCTTTTGAATGGCGAACTGCCCAACAAGGCGCAGTACGACACCTTCACCAACACCCT
TACAAACCATACGCTGCTGCACGAGCAGATCCGTAACTTCTTTAACGGCTTCCGGCGTGATGCCCACCCA
ATGGCCATTCTGTGTGGTACGGTTGGGGCTTTGTCTGCCTTCTACCCAGATGCCAACGATATTGCCATTC
CCGCCAATCGGGATCTGGCCGCCATGCGGCTGATTGCCAAAATCCCAACCATTGCGGCATGGGCTTACAA
ATACACGCAGGGTGAAGCCTTTATCTACCCGCGGAATGATCTGAACTACGCAGAAAACTTCCTGTCCATG
ATGTTCGCGCGCATGTCCGAACCTTACAAGGTCAACCCTGTTCTGGCCCGCGCCATGAACCGGATTCTGA
TTCTGCATGCCGATCATGAGCAGAATGCCTCTACCTCCACCGTACGTCTGGCTGGTTCTACAGGGGCCAA
TCCGTTTGCCTGTATTGCTGCGGGCATTGCCGCTCTGTGGGGACCTGCACATGGTGGCGCAAACGAAGCT
GTGCTGAAAATGCTGGCCCGTATTGGCAAGAAAGAAAATATTCCTGCCTTTATCGCACAGGTGAAGGACA
AGAACAGCGGCGTAAAGCTGATGGGCTTTGGCCACCGCGTTTACAAGAACTTCGACCCACGTGCGAAGAT
CATGCAGCAGACCTGCCACGAAGTGCTGACAGAACTTGGCATTAAGGATGATCCGCTGCTGGATCTGGCG
GTTGAGCTGGAAAAGATTGCTCTGAGCGATGATTACTTCGTGCAGCGCAAACTTTACCCGAATGTGGATT
TCTACTCTGGCATCATTCTCAAGGCCATGGGCATCCCCACCAGTATGTTTACTGTGCTGTTTGCCGTAGC
CCGCACCACCGGCTTCGTGAGCCAGTGGAAGGAAATGATTGAAGAACCGGGCCAGCGTATCAGCCGCCCT
CGCCAGCTTTATATTGGCGCACCGCAGCGTGACTATGTGCCGCTTGCCAAACGCCTCGAGCACCACCACC
ACCACCACTGAGATCCGGCTGCTAACAAAGCCCGAAAGGAAGCTGAGTTGGCTGCTGCCACCGCTGAGCA
ATAACTAGCATAACCCCTTGGGGCCTCTAAACGGGTCTTGAGGGGTTTTTTGCTGAAAGGAGGAACTATA
TCCGGAT
Features (pLannotate 1.2.2; 13 found; start..end, strand, type, name):
     12..467     +  rep_origin     f1 ori (sequence partly withheld): f1 bacteriophage origin of replication; arrow indicates direction of (+) strand synthesis
    494..598     +  promoter       AmpR promoter: bla
    599..1459    +  CDS            AmpR: β-lactamase; bla; confers resistance to ampicillin, carbenicillin, and related antibiotics
   1630..2218    +  rep_origin     ori: high-copy-number ColE1/pMB1/pBR322/pUC origin of replication
   2404..2546    -  misc_feature   bom: basis of mobility region from pBR322
   2648..2839    -  CDS            rop: Rop protein, which maintains plasmids at low copy number; rop
   2856..3236    +  CDS            YPB1_ECOLX: Protein predicted: Swiss-Prot protein existence level 4. From Escherichia coli.
   3348..3366    +  promoter       T7 promoter: promoter for bacteriophage T7 RNA polymerase
   3398..3420    +  RBS            RBS: efficient ribosome binding site from bacteriophage T7 gene 10 (Olins and Rangwala, 1989)
   3428..4735    +  CDS            aarA: CISY_ACEAC - Experimental evidence at protein level: Swiss-Prot protein existence level 1. From Acetobacter aceti.
   4742..4759    +  CDS            9xHis (fragment): 9xHis affinity tag
   4769..4818    +  CDS            SET1 (fragment): solubility-enhancement tag derived from T7 phage gene 10B
   4826..4873    +  terminator     T7 terminator: transcription terminator for bacteriophage T7 RNA polymerase
