[The description below was written by a language model from this plasmid's Addgene catalogue record and pLannotate feature annotations shown in this document.]
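Description:
pJK708 is a bacterial expression plasmid built on the pET23a backbone for producing a point-mutant citrate synthase from Acetobacter aceti strain 1023 in E. coli. It is a 4,898 bp construct carrying the ColE1/pMB1-type origin with the neighbouring bom and rop regions inherited from pBR322. The catalogue lists it as high copy, although the annotated rop gene is normally associated with copy-number restraint. An f1 phage origin is also present, and selection is through the β-lactamase gene (AmpR) under its own bla promoter, conferring ampicillin resistance.

The payload is the aarA open reading frame, cloned between NdeI and XhoI sites that both remain intact. It lies downstream of the bacteriophage T7 promoter and the efficient T7 gene 10 ribosome binding site, and is followed by the T7 terminator. Cloning through XhoI fuses the coding sequence in frame to the backbone-encoded C-terminal hexahistidine tag, which the automated annotation reports as a fragment of a longer His tag. The enzyme carries a Trp400-to-Phe substitution, giving the product designated AarAH6-W400F. The short "SET1 fragment" call between the tag and the terminator, and the predicted E. coli ORF near rop, are probably incidental matches to backbone sequence rather than designed elements.

Because transcription depends on T7 RNA polymerase, expression requires a host that supplies this polymerase, while ordinary cloning strains serve for propagation. The His tag allows purification by immobilised metal affinity chromatography. The record does not say why Trp400 was changed, but a conservative aromatic substitution like this is typical of structure–function or spectroscopic studies of the enzyme.
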