Addgene plasmid #71692: pJK708
Purpose: Produces Acetobacter aceti 1023 citrate synthase (AarA) with His6 tag and Trp400>Phe mutant (AarAH6-W400F)
Depositing lab: T. J. Kappock. Depositing organization: Purdue University.
Backbone
  Vector backbone: pET23a
  Backbone size w/o insert (bp): 3666
  Total vector size (bp): 4898
  Vector type: Bacterial Expression
Growth in bacteria
  Bacterial resistance: Ampicillin, 100 μg/mL
  Growth temperature: 37°C
  Growth strain: DH5alpha
  Copy number: High Copy
Gene/Insert
  Gene/Insert name: citrate synthase (alt names: aarA; glnA)
  Species: Acetobacter aceti 1023
  Mutation: changed Trp400 to Phe
  GenBank ID: KDE21011
  Promoter: T7 promoter
  Tag / fusion protein: His6 (C terminal on backbone)
  Cloning method: Restriction Enzyme; 5′ cloning site NdeI (not destroyed); 3′ cloning site XhoI (not destroyed)
  Sequencing primers: 5′ T7 promoter; 3′ T7 terminator
Terms and licenses: Academic/Nonprofit Terms; Industry Terms: Not Available to Industry
How to cite: pJK708 was a gift from T. J. Kappock (Addgene plasmid # 71692 ; http://n2t.net/addgene:71692 ; RRID:Addgene_71692)
