>Addgene plasmid #71692 | pJK708 | addgene partial sequence | sequence record 133972 | T7 5'-TAATACGACTCACTATAGGG-3'
AATAATTTTGTTTAACTTTAAGAAGGAGATATACATATGAGCGCGTCGCAGAAAGAAGGTAAGCTATCTA
CCGCTACCATTTCGGTTGATGGAAAATCCGCCGAAATGCCTGTGCTTTCAGGCACTCTGGGACCGGATGT
TATCGACATCCGCAAACTTCCGGCGCAACTGGGCGTTTTCACGTTCGACCCAGGTTACGGGGAAACAGCG
GCCTGCAACAGCAAAATCACCTTTATTGATGGTGATAAAGGCGTTCTGCTGCACCGTGGTTACCCTATTG
CGCAGCTGGCCGAAAATGCTTCCTACGAAGAAGTTATTTATCTGCTTTTGAATGGCGAACTGCCCAACAA
GGCGCAGTACGACACCTTCACCAACACCCTTACAAACCATACGCTGCTGCACGAGCAGATCCGTAACTTC
TTTAACGGCTTCCGGCGTGATGCCCACCCAATGGCCATTCTGTGTGGTACGGTTGGGGCTTTGTCTGCCT
TCTACCCAGATGCCAACGATATTGCCATTCCCGCCAATCGGGATCTGGCCGCCATGCGGCTGATTGCCAA
AATCCCAACCATTGCGGCATGGGCTTACAAATACACGCAGGGTGAAGCCTTTATCTACCCGCGGAATGAT
CTGAACTACGCAGAAAACTTCCTGTCCATGATGTTCGCGCGCATGTCCGAACCTTACAAGGTCAACCCTG
TTCTGGCCCGCGCCATGAACCGGATTCTGATTCTGCATGCCGATCATGAGCAGAATGCCTCTACCTCCAC
CGTACGTCTGGCTGGTTCTACAGGGGCCAATCCGTTTGCCTGTATTGCTGCGGGCATTGCCGCTCTGTGG
GGACCTGCACATGGTGGCGCAAACGAAGCTGTGCTGAAAATGCTGGCCCGTATTGGCAAGAAAGAAAATA
TTCCTGCCTTTATCGCACAGGTGAAGGACAAGAACAGCGGCGTAAAGCTGATGGGCTTTGGCCACCGCGT
TTACAAGAACTTCGACCCACGTGCGAAGATCATGCAGCAGACCTGCCACGAAGTGCTGACAGAACTTGGC
ATTAAGGATGATCCGCTGCTGGATCTGGCGGTTGAGCTGGAAAAGATTGCTCTGAGCGATGATTACTTCG
TGCAGCGCAAACTTTACCCGAATGTGGATTTCTACTCTGG
