>Addgene plasmid #71692 | pJK708 | addgene partial sequence | sequence record 133973 | T7term 5'-GCTAGTTATTGCTCAGCGG-3'
CTTCCTTTCGGGCTTTGTTAGCAGCCGGATCTCAGTGGTGGTGGTGGTGGTGCTCGAGGCGTTTGGCAAG
CGGCACATAGTCACGCTGCGGTGCGCCAATATAAAGCTGGCGAGGGCGGCTGATACGCTGGCCCGGTTCT
TCAATCATTTCCTTCCACTGGCTCACGAAGCCGGTGGTGCGGGCTACGGCAAACAGCACAGTAAACATAC
TGGTGGGGATGCCCATGGCCTTGAGAATGATGCCAGAGTAGAAATCCACATTCGGGTAAAGTTTGCGCTG
CACGAAGTAATCATCGCTCAGAGCAATCTTTTCCAGCTCAACCGCCAGATCCAGCAGCGGATCATCCTTA
ATGCCAAGTTCTGTCAGCACTTCGTGGCAGGTCTGCTGCATGATCTTCGCACGTGGGTCGAAGTTCTTGT
AAACGCGGTGGCCAAAGCCCATCAGCTTTACGCCGCTGTTCTTGTCCTTCACCTGTGCGATAAAGGCAGG
AATATTTTCTTTCTTGCCAATACGGGCCAGCATTTTCAGCACAGCTTCGTTTGCGCCACCATGTGCAGGT
CCCCACAGAGCGGCAATGCCCGCAGCAATACAGGCAAACGGATTGGCCCCTGTAGAACCAGCCAGACGTA
CGGTGGAGGTAGAGGCATTCTGCTCATGATCGGCATGCAGAATCAGAATCCGGTTCATGGCGCGGGCCAG
AACAGGGTTGACCTTGTAAGGTTCGGACATGCGCGCGAACATCATGGACAGGAAGTTTTCTGCGTAGTTC
AGATCATTCCGCGGGTAGATAAAGGCTTCACCCTGCGTGTATTTGTAAGCCCATGCCGCAATGGTTGGGA
TTTTGGCAATCAGCCGCATGGCGGCCAGATCCCGATTGGCGGGAATGGCAATATCGTTGGCATCTGGGTA
GAAGGCAGACAAAGCCCCAACCGTACCACACAGAATGGCCATTGGGTGGGCATCACGCCGGAAGCCGTTA
AAGAAGTTACGGATCTGCTCGTGCAGCAGCGTATGGTTTGTAAGGGTGTTGGTGAAGGTGTCGTACTGCG
CCTTGTTGGGCAGTTCGCCATTCAAAAGCAGATAAATAACTTCTTCGTAGGAAGCATTTTCGGCCAGCTG
CGCAATAGGGTAACCACGGTGCAGCAGAACGCCTTTA
